Addgene plasmid #49295: pGGEV_+1_XcmI-LacZ
Purpose: (Empty Backbone) Golden Gate entry vector at position 1, plus 5' ATG, LacZ
Depositing lab: Joachim Wittbrodt. Depositing organization: Universitaet Heidelberg. Publication: Golden GATEway cloning--a combinatorial approach to generate fusion and recombination constructs. Kirchmaier S, Lust K, Wittbrodt J. PLoS One. 2013 Oct 7;8(10):e76117. doi: 10.1371/journal.pone.0076117. PubMed 24116091.
Backbone
  Vector backbone: pBluescript
  Backbone manufacturer: Stratagene
  Vector type: cloning vector
Growth in bacteria
  Bacterial resistance: Ampicillin, 100 μg/mL
  Growth temperature: 37°C
  Growth strain: DH5alpha
  Copy number: High Copy
Gene/Insert
  Gene/Insert name: None
Terms and licenses: Academic/Nonprofit Terms; Industry Terms: Not Available to Industry
How to cite: pGGEV_+1_XcmI-LacZ was a gift from Joachim Wittbrodt (Addgene plasmid # 49295 ; http://n2t.net/addgene:49295 ; RRID:Addgene_49295)
