[The description below was written by a language model from this plasmid's Addgene catalogue record and pLannotate feature annotations shown in this document.]
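Description:
pGGEV_+1_XcmI-LacZ is an empty entry vector from a Golden Gate-based combinatorial cloning system, built on the pBluescript backbone and catalogued as a cloning vector with no insert. It is designated for position 1 of the ordered assembly and, per the record, supplies a 5' ATG, so a fragment cloned here can serve as the translational start of a fusion built from subsequent positions. It is maintained in E. coli as a high-copy plasmid through the ColE1/pUC-type origin and selected with ampicillin via the AmpR (β-lactamase) gene and its own promoter. An f1 origin inherited from pBluescript would allow single-stranded DNA production with helper phage.

The name and purpose line indicate an XcmI-flanked LacZ stuffer. The annotation is consistent with this, showing a lac promoter, lac operator, CAP binding site and a lacZα fragment that together form a bacterial lacZα expression unit. In such designs, replacing the stuffer with the fragment of interest abolishes α-complementation, permitting blue/white screening; XcmI digestion is commonly used to create single T overhangs for direct cloning of PCR products, though the record does not spell this out. T7 and SP6 promoters lie around this region.

The automated feature table of the 4,598 nt sequence also detects a simian CMV IE94 promoter fragment, a rabbit β-globin intron with a short β-globin coding fragment, and an SV40 poly(A) signal, whose role the catalogue entry does not explain. Small hits to lacI, RSF ori and a hornet peptide are probably annotation artefacts. The Golden Gate type IIS sites themselves are not annotated.
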