Features (pLannotate 1.2.2; 22 found; start..end, strand, type, name):
      1..456     -  rep_origin     f1 ori (sequence partly withheld): f1 bacteriophage origin of replication; arrow indicates direction of (+) strand synthesis
    461..527     -  CDS            lacZα (fragment): LacZα fragment of β-galactosidase; lacZ fragment
    528..936     +  promoter       CMV IE94 promoter (fragment): enhancer/promoter region of simian cytomegalovirus major immediate early transcription unit IE94
    971..989     +  promoter       SP6 promoter: promoter for bacteriophage SP6 RNA polymerase
   1022..1050    -  rep_origin     f1 ori (fragment): f1 bacteriophage origin of replication; arrow indicates direction of (+) strand synthesis
   1054..1211    -  CDS            lacZα (fragment): LacZα fragment of β-galactosidase; lacZ fragment
   1214..1232    +  promoter       T7 promoter: promoter for bacteriophage T7 RNA polymerase
   1296..1358    -  CDS            VESPI_VESMG (fragment): Experimental evidence at protein level: Swiss-Prot protein existence level 1. Shows contractile activity on isolated ileum smooth muscle. From Vespa magnifica (Hornet).
   1370..1388    -  promoter       SP6 promoter: promoter for bacteriophage SP6 RNA polymerase
   1430..1446    -  protein_bind   lac operator: The lac repressor binds to the lac operator to inhibit transcription in E. coli. This inhibition can be relieved by adding lactose or isopropyl-β-D-thiogalactopyranoside (IPTG). lac repressor encoded by lacI
   1454..1484    -  promoter       lac promoter: promoter for the E. coli lac operon
   1499..1520    -  protein_bind   CAP binding site: CAP binding activates transcription in the presence of cAMP. E. coli catabolite activator protein
   1533..1625    -  CDS            lacI (fragment): lac repressor; lacI; The lac repressor binds to the lac operator to inhibit transcription in E. coli. This inhibition can be relieved by adding lactose or isopropyl-β-D-thiogalactopyranoside (IPTG).
   1627..1661    -  rep_origin     RSF ori (fragment): Plasmids containing the RSF 1030 origin of replication can be propagated in E. coli cells that contain additional plasmids with compatible origins.
   1746..2318    +  intron         β-globin intron: intron from rabbit β-globin gene
   2316..2381    +  CDS            HBB (fragment): HBB_LEPEU - Experimental evidence at protein level: Swiss-Prot protein existence level 1. Involved in oxygen transport from the lung to the various peripheral tissues. From Lepus europaeus (European hare).
   2391..2525    -  polyA_signal   SV40 poly(A) signal: SV40 polyadenylation signal
   2592..2611    +  misc_feature   MCS (fragment): pBluescript multiple cloning site
   2612..2665    -  CDS            lacI (fragment): lac repressor; lacI; The lac repressor binds to the lac operator to inhibit transcription in E. coli. This inhibition can be relieved by adding lactose or isopropyl-β-D-thiogalactopyranoside (IPTG).
   2848..3436    -  rep_origin     ori: high-copy-number ColE1/pMB1/pBR322/pUC origin of replication
   3607..4467    -  CDS            AmpR: β-lactamase; bla; confers resistance to ampicillin, carbenicillin, and related antibiotics
   4468..4572    -  promoter       AmpR promoter: bla
>Addgene plasmid #49295 | pGGEV_+1_XcmI-LacZ | depositor full sequence | sequence record 72927 | Full Sequence
AAATTGTAAACGTTAATATTTTGTTAAAATTCGCGTTAAATTTTTGTTAAATCAGCTCATTTTTTAACCA
ATAGGCCGAAATCGGCAAAATCCCTTATAAATCAAAAGAATAGACCGAGATAGGGT
[37 nt withheld, positions 127-163]
AAAGAACGTGGACTCCAACGTCAAAGG
[49 nt withheld, positions 191-239]
T
[91 nt withheld, positions 241-331]
G
[124 nt withheld, positions 333-456]
CCCATTCGCCATTCAGGCTACGCAACTGTTGGGAAGGGCGATCGGTGCGGGCCTCTTCGCTATTACGCCA
GGGCGCCTCCCCCATTGACGTCAATTACGGTAAATGGCCCGCCTGGCTCAATGCCCATTGACGTCAATAG
GACCACCCACCATTGACGTCAATGGGATGGCTCATTGCCCATTCATATCCGTTCTCACGCCCCCTATTGA
CGTCAATGACGGTAAATGGCCCACTTGGCAGTACATCAATATCTATTAATAGTAACTTGGCAAGTACATT
ACTATTGGAAGTACGCCAGGGTACATTGGCAGTACTCCCATTGACGTCAATGGCGGTAAATGGCCCGCGA
TGGCTGCCAAGTACATCCCCATTGACGTCAATGGGGAGGGGCAATGACGCAAATGGGCGTTCCATTGACG
TAAATGGGCGGTAGGCGTGCCTAATGGGAGGTCTATATAAGCAATGCTCGTTTAGGGAACCGCCATTCTG
CCTGGGGACGTCGGAGCAAGCTTGATTTAGGTGACACTATAGAGGTCTCAATGGGCGGATCCAGCGGTGG
CGTGGCGCGCTTAATGCGCCGCTACAGGGCGCGTCCATTCGCCATTCAGGCTGCGCAACTGTTGGGAAGG
GCGATCGGTGCGGGCCTCTTCGCTATTACGCCAGCTGGCGAAAGGGGGATGTGCTGCAAGGCGATTAAGT
TGGGTAACGCCAGGGTTTTCCCAGTCACGACGTTGTAAAACGACGGCCAGTGAATTGTAATACGACTCAC
TATAGGGCGAATTGGGCCCGACGTCGCATGCTCCCGGCCGCCATGGCGGCCGCGGGAATTCGATATCACT
AGTGAATTCGCGGCCGCCTGCAGGTCGACCATATGGGAGAGCTCCCAACGCGTTGGATGCATAGCTTGAG
TATTCTATAGTGTCACCTAAATAGCTTGGCGTAATCATGGTCATAGCTGTTTCCTGTGTGAAATTGTTAT
CCGCTCACAATTCCACACAACATACGAGCCGGAAGCATAAAGTGTAAAGCCTGGGGTGCCTAATGAGTGA
GCTAACTCACATTAATTGCGTTGCGCTCACTGCCCGCTTTCCAGTCGGGAAACCTGTCGTGCCAGCTGCA
TTAATGAATCGGCCAACGCGCGGGGAGAGGCGGTTTGCGTATTGGGCGCTCTTCCGCTTCCTCGCTCACT
GACTCGCTGCGCTCGCCACGCCACCGCTGGTACCGGCTTGAGACCCTCATCCTCCCGGGTAACTAAGTAA
GGATCTCGACCGATCCTGAGAACTTCAGGGTGAGTTTGGGGACCCTTGATTGTTCTTTCTTTTTCGCTAT
TGTAAAATTCATGTTATATGGAGGGGGCAAAGTTTTCAGGGTGTTGTTTAGAATGGGAAGATGTCCCTTG
TATCACCATGGACCCTCATGATAATTTTGTTTCTTTCACTTTCTACTCTGTTGACAACCATTGTCTCCTC
TTATTTTCTTTTCATTTTCTGTAACTTTTTCGTTAAACTTTAGCTTGCATTTGTAACGAATTTTTAAATT
CACTTTTGTTTATTTGTCAGATTGTAAGTACTTTCTCTAATCACTTTTTTTTCAAGGCAATCAGGGTATA
TTATATTGTACTTCAGCACAGTTTTAGAGAACAATTGTTATAATTAAATGATAAGGTAGAATATTTCTGC
ATATAAATTCTGGCTGGCGTGGAAATATTCTTATTGGTAGAAACAACTACACCCTGGTCATCATCCTGCC
TTTCTCTTTATGGTTACAATGATATACACTGTTTGAGATGAGGATAAAATACTCTGAGTCCAAACCGGGC
CCCTCTGCTAACCATGTTCATGCCTTCTTCTCTTTCCTACAGCTCCTGGGCAACGTGCTGGTTGTTGTGC
TGTCTCATCATTTTGGCAAAGAATTAATTCCTCGACGGATCGTAGATCCAGACATGATAAGATACATTGA
TGAGTTTGGACAAACCACAACTAGAATGCAGTGAAAAAAATGCTTTATTTGTGAAATTTGTGATGCTATT
GCTTTATTTGTAACCATTATAAGCTGCAATAAACAAGTTAACAACAACAATTGCATTCATTTTATGTTTC
AGGTTCAGGGGGAGGTGTGGGAGGTTTTTTAATTCGCGGCCGCTCTAGAACTAGTCTGCATTAATGAATC
GGCCAACGCGCGGGGAGAGGCGGTTTGCGTATTGGGCGCTCTTCCGCTTCCTCGCTCACTGACTCGCTGC
GCTCGGTCGTTCGGCTGCGGCGAGCGGTATCAGCTCACTCAAAGGCGGTAATACGGTTATCCACAGAATC
AGGGGATAACGCAGGAAAGAACATGTGAGCAAAAGGCCAGCAAAAGGCCAGGAACCGTAAAAAGGCCGCG
TTGCTGGCGTTTTTCCATAGGCTCGGCCCCCCTGACGAGCATCACAAAAATCGACGCTCAAGTCAGAGGT
GGCGAAACCCGACAGGACTATAAAGATACCAGGCGTTCCCCCCTGGAAGCTCCCTCGTGCGCTCTCCTGT
TCCGACCCTGCCGCTTACCGGATACCTGTCCGCCTTTCTCCCTTCGGGAAGCGTGGCGCTTTCTCAATGC
TCACGCTGTAGGTATCTCAGTTCGGTGTAGGTCGTTCGCTCCAAGCTGGGCTGTGTGCACGAACCCCCCG
TTCAGCCCGACCGCTGCGCCTTATCCGGTAACTATCGTCTTGAGTCCAACCCGGTAAGACACGACTTATC
GCCACTGGCAGCAGCCACTGGTAACAGGATTAGCAGAGCGAGGTATGTAGGCGGTGCTACAGAGTTCTTG
AAGTGGTGGCCTAACTACGGCTACACTAGAAGGACAGTATTTGGTATCTGCGCTCTGCTGAAGCCAGTTA
CCTTCGGAAAAAGAGTTGGTAGCTCTTGATCCGGCAAACAAACCACCGCTGGTAGCGGTGGTTTTTTTGT
TTGCAAGCAGCAGATTACGCGCAGAAAAAAAGGATCTCAAGAAGATCCTTTGATCTTTTCTACGGGGTCT
GACGCTCAGTGGAACGAAAACTCACGTTAAGGGATTTTGGTCATGAGATTATCAAAAAGGATCTTCACCT
AGATCCTTTTAAATTAAAAATGAAGTTTTAAATCAATCTAAAGTATATATGAGTAAACTTGGTCTGACAG
TTACCAATGCTTAATCAGTGAGGCACCTATCTCAGCGATCTGTCTATTTCGTTCATCCATAGTTGCCTGA
CTGCCCGTCGTGTAGATAACTACGATACGGGAGGGCTTACCATCTGGCCCCAGTGCTGCAATGATACCGC
GGGACCCACGCTCACCGGCTCCAGATTTATCAGCAATAAACCAGCCAGCCGGAAGGGCCGAGCGCAGAAG
TGGTCCTGCAACTTTATCCGCCTCCATCCAGTCTATTAATTGTTGCCGGGAAGCTAGAGTAAGTAGTTCG
CCAGTTAATAGTTTGCGCAACGTTGTTGCCATTGCTACAGGCATCGTGGTGTCACGCTCGTCGTTTGGTA
TGGCTTCATTCAGCTCCGGTTCCCAACGATCAAGGCGAGTTACATGATCCCCCATGTTGTGAAAAAAAGC
GGTTAGCTCCTTCGGTCCTCCGATCGTTGTCAGAAGTAAGTTGGCCGCAGTGTTATCACTCATGCTTATG
GCAGCACTGCATAATTCTCTTACTGTCATGCCATCCGTAAGATGCTTTTCTGTGACTGGTGAGTACTCAA
CCAAGTCATTCTGAGAATAGTGTATGCGGCGACCGAGTTGCTCTTGCCCGGCGTCAATACGGGATAATAC
CGCGCCACATAGCAGAACTTTAAAAGTGCTCATCATTGGAAAACGTTCTTCGGGGCGAAAACTCTCAAGG
ATCTTACCGCTGTTGAGATCCAGTTCGATGTAACCCACTCGTGCACCCAACTGATCTTCAGCATCTTTTA
CTTTCACCAGCGTTTCTGGGTGAGCAAAAACAGGAAGGCAAAATGCCGCAAAAAAGGGAATAAGGGCGAC
ACGGAAATGTTGAATACTCATACTCTTCCTTTTTCAATATTATTGAAGCATTTATCAGGGTTATTGTCTC
ATGAGCGGATACATATTTGAATGTATTTAGAAAAATAAACAAATAGGGGTTCCGCGCACATTTCCCCGAA
AAGTGCCACCTG
