>Addgene plasmid #49295 | pGGEV_+1_XcmI-LacZ | addgene partial sequence | sequence record 75889 | CMV-F 5'-CGCAAATGGGCGGTAGGCGTG-3'
TGCCTGGGGACGTCGGAGCAAGCTTGATTTAGGTGACACTATAGAGGTCTCAATGGGCGGATCCAGCGGT
GGCGTGGCGCGCTTAATGCGCCGCTACAGGGCGCGTCCATTCGCCATTCAGGCTGCGCAACTGTTGGGAA
GGGCGATCGGTGCGGGCCTCTTCGCTATTACGCCAGCTGGCGAAAGGGGGATGTGCTGCAAGGCGATTAA
GTTGGGTAACGCCAGGGTTTTCCCAGTCACGACGTTGTAAAACGACGGCCAGTGAATTGTAATACGACTC
ACTATAGGGCGAATTGGGCCCGACGTCGCATGCTCCCGGCCGCCATGGCGGCCGCGGGAATTCGATATCA
CTAGTGAATTCGCGGCCGCCTGCAGGTCGACCATATGGGAGAGCTCCCAACGCGTTGGATGCATAGCTTG
AGTATTCTATAGTGTCACCTAAATAGCTTGGCGTAATCATGGTCATAGCTGTTTCCTGTGTGAAATTGTT
ATCCGCTCACAATTCCACACAACATACGAGCCGGAAGCATAAAGTGTAAAGCCTGGGGTGCCTAATGAGT
GAGCTAACTCACATTAATTGCGTTGCGCTCACTGCCCGCTTTCCAGTCGGGAAACCTGTCGTGCCAGCTG
CATTAATGAATCGGCCAACGCGCGGGGAGAGGCGGTTTGCGTATTGGGCGCTCTTCCGCTTCCTCGCTCA
CTGACTCGCTGCGCTCGCCACGCCACCGCTGGTACCGGCTTGAGACCCTCATCCTCCCGGGTAACTAAGT
AAGGATCTCGACCGATCCTGAGAACTTCAGGGTGAGTTTGGGGACCCTTGATT
